>Addgene plasmid #43996 | pCoofy23 | depositor full sequence | sequence record 59498 | pCoofy23 sequence 6070 bps
TGGCGAATGGG
[94 nt withheld, positions 12-105]
GCTTTCTTCCCTTCCTTTCTCGCCACGTTC
[91 nt withheld, positions 136-226]
A
[49 nt withheld, positions 228-276]
CCTTTGACGTTGGAGTCCACGTTCTTT
[37 nt withheld, positions 304-340]
ACCCTATCTCGGTCTATTCTTTTGATTTATAAGGGATTTTGCCGATTTCGGCCTATTGGTTAAAAAATGA
GCTGATTTAACAAAAATTTAACGCGAATTTTAACAAAATATTAACGTTTACAATTTCAGGTGGCACTTTT
CGGGGAAATGTGCGCGGAACCCCTATTTGTTTATTTTTCTAAATACATTCAAATATGTATCCGCTCATGA
ATTAATTCTTAGAAAAACTCATCGAGCATCAAATGAAACTGCAATTTATTCATATCAGGATTATCAATAC
CATATTTTTGAAAAAGCCGTTTCTGTAATGAAGGAGAAAACTCACCGAGGCAGTTCCATAGGATGGCAAG
ATCCTGGTATCGGTCTGCGATTCCGACTCGTCCAACATCAATACAACCTATTAATTTCCCCTCGTCAAAA
ATAAGGTTATCAAGTGAGAAATCACCATGAGTGACGACTGAATCCGGTGAGAATGGCAAAAGTTTATGCA
TTTCTTTCCAGACTTGTTCAACAGGCCAGCCATTACGCTCGTCATCAAAATCACTCGCATCAACCAAACC
GTTATTCATTCGTGATTGCGCCTGAGCGAGACGAAATACGCGATCGCTGTTAAAAGGACAATTACAAACA
GGAATCGAATGCAACCGGCGCAGGAACACTGCCAGCGCATCAACAATATTTTCACCTGAATCAGGATATT
CTTCTAATACCTGGAATGCTGTTTTCCCGGGGATCGCAGTGGTGAGTAACCATGCATCATCAGGAGTACG
GATAAAATGCTTGATGGTCGGAAGAGGCATAAATTCCGTCAGCCAGTTTAGTCTGACCATCTCATCTGTA
ACATCATTGGCAACGCTACCTTTGCCATGTTTCAGAAACAACTCTGGCGCATCGGGCTTCCCATACAATC
GATAGATTGTCGCACCTGATTGCCCGACATTATCGCGAGCCCATTTATACCCATATAAATCAGCATCCAT
GTTGGAATTTAATCGCGGCCTAGAGCAAGACGTTTCCCGTTGAATATGGCTCATAACACCCCTTGTATTA
CTGTTTATGTAAGCAGACAGTTTTATTGTTCATGACCAAAATCCCTTAACGTGAGTTTTCGTTCCACTGA
GCGTCAGACCCCGTAGAAAAGATCAAAGGATCTTCTTGAGATCCTTTTTTTCTGCGCGTAATCTGCTGCT
TGCAAACAAAAAAACCACCGCTACCAGCGGTGGTTTGTTTGCCGGATCAAGAGCTACCAACTCTTTTTCC
GAAGGTAACTGGCTTCAGCAGAGCGCAGATACCAAATACTGTCCTTCTAGTGTAGCCGTAGTTAGGCCAC
CACTTCAAGAACTCTGTAGCACCGCCTACATACCTCGCTCTGCTAATCCTGTTACCAGTGGCTGCTGCCA
GTGGCGATAAGTCGTGTCTTACCGGGTTGGACTCAAGACGATAGTTACCGGATAAGGCGCAGCGGTCGGG
CTGAACGGGGGGTTCGTGCACACAGCCCAGCTTGGAGCGAACGACCTACACCGAACTGAGATACCTACAG
CGTGAGCTATGAGAAAGCGCCACGCTTCCCGAAGGGAGAAAGGCGGACAGGTATCCGGTAAGCGGCAGGG
TCGGAACAGGAGAGCGCACGAGGGAGCTTCCAGGGGGAAACGCCTGGTATCTTTATAGTCCTGTCGGGTT
TCGCCACCTCTGACTTGAGCGTCGATTTTTGTGATGCTCGTCAGGGGGGCGGAGCCTATGGAAAAACGCC
AGCAACGCGGCCTTTTTACGGTTCCTGGCCTTTTGCTGGCCTTTTGCTCACATGTTCTTTCCTGCGTTAT
CCCCTGATTCTGTGGATAACCGTATTACCGCCTTTGAGTGAGCTGATACCGCTCGCCGCAGCCGAACGAC
CGAGCGCAGCGAGTCAGTGAGCGAGGAAGCGGAAGAGCGCCTGATGCGGTATTTTCTCCTTACGCATCTG
TGCGGTATTTCACACCGCATATATGGTGCACTCTCAGTACAATCTGCTCTGATGCCGCATAGTTAAGCCA
GTATACACTCCGCTATCGCTACGTGACTGGGTCATGGCTGCGCCCCGACACCCGCCAACACCCGCTGACG
CGCCCTGACGGGCTTGTCTGCTCCCGGCATCCGCTTACAGACAAGCTGTGACCGTCTCCGGGAGCTGCAT
GTGTCAGAGGTTTTCACCGTCATCACCGAAACGCGCGAGGCAGCTGCGGTAAAGCTCATCAGCGTGGTCG
TGAAGCGATTCACAGATGTCTGCCTGTTCATCCGCGTCCAGCTCGTTGAGTTTCTCCAGAAGCGTTAATG
TCTGGCTTCTGATAAAGCGGGCCATGTTAAGGGCGGTTTTTTCCTGTTTGGTCACTGATGCCTCCGTGTA
AGGGGGATTTCTGTTCATGGGGGTAATGATACCGATGAAACGAGAGAGGATGCTCACGATACGGGTTACT
GATGATGAACATGCCCGGTTACTGGAACGTTGTGAGGGTAAACAACTGGCGGTATGGATGCGGCGGGACC
AGAGAAAAATCACTCAGGGTCAATGCCAGCGCTTCGTTAATACAGATGTAGGTGTTCCACAGGGTAGCCA
GCAGCATCCTGCGATGCAGATCCGGAACATAATGGTGCAGGGCGCTGACTTCCGCGTTTCCAGACTTTAC
GAAACACGGAAACCGAAGACCATTCATGTTGTTGCTCAGGTCGCAGACGTTTTGCAGCAGCAGTCGCTTC
ACGTTCGCTCGCGTATCGGTGATTCATTCTGCTAACCAGTAAGGCAACCCCGCCAGCCTAGCCGGGTCCT
CAACGACAGGAGCACGATCATGCGCACCCGTGGGGCCGCCATGCCGGCGATAATGGCCTGCTTCTCGCCG
AAACGTTTGGTGGCGGGACCAGTGACGAAGGCTTGAGCGAGGGCGTGCAAGATTCCGAATACCGCAAGCG
ACAGGCCGATCATCGTCGCGCTCCAGCGAAAGCGGTCCTCGCCGAAAATGACCCAGAGCGCTGCCGGCAC
CTGTCCTACGAGTTGCATGATAAAGAAGACAGTCATAAGTGCGGCGACGATAGTCATGCCCCGCGCCCAC
CGGAAGGAGCTGACTGGGTTGAAGGCTCTCAAGGGCATCGGTCGAGATCCCGGTGCCTAATGAGTGAGCT
AACTTACATTAATTGCGTTGCGCTCACTGCCCGCTTTCCAGTCGGGAAACCTGTCGTGCCAGCTGCATTA
ATGAATCGGCCAACGCGCGGGGAGAGGCGGTTTGCGTATTGGGCGCCAGGGTGGTTTTTCTTTTCACCAG
TGAGACGGGCAACAGCTGATTGCCCTTCACCGCCTGGCCCTGAGAGAGTTGCAGCAAGCGGTCCACGCTG
GTTTGCCCCAGCAGGCGAAAATCCTGTTTGATGGTGGTTAACGGCGGGATATAACATGAGCTGTCTTCGG
TATCGTCGTATCCCACTACCGAGATATCCGCACCAACGCGCAGCCCGGACTCGGTAATGGCGCGCATTGC
GCCCAGCGCCATCTGATCGTTGGCAACCAGCATCGCAGTGGGAACGATGCCCTCATTCAGCATTTGCATG
GTTTGTTGAAAACCGGACATGGCACTCCAGTCGCCTTCCCGTTCCGCTATCGGCTGAATTTGATTGCGAG
TGAGATATTTATGCCAGCCAGCCAGACGCAGACGCGCCGAGACAGAACTTAATGGGCCCGCTAACAGCGC
GATTTGCTGGTGACCCAATGCGACCAGATGCTCCACGCCCAGTCGCGTACCGTCTTCATGGGAGAAAATA
ATACTGTTGATGGGTGTCTGGTCAGAGACATCAAGAAATAACGCCGGAACATTAGTGCAGGCAGCTTCCA
CAGCAATGGCATCCTGGTCATCCAGCGGATAGTTAATGATCAGCCCACTGACGCGTTGCGCGAGAAGATT
GTGCACCGCCGCTTTACAGGCTTCGACGCCGCTTCGTTCTACCATCGACACCACCACGCTGGCACCCAGT
TGATCGGCGCGAGATTTAATCGCCGCGACAATTTGCGACGGCGCGTGCAGGGCCAGACTGGAGGTGGCAA
CGCCAATCAGCAACGACTGTTTGCCCGCCAGTTGTTGTGCCACGCGGTTGGGAATGTAATTCAGCTCCGC
CATCGCCGCTTCCACTTTTTCCCGCGTTTTCGCAGAAACGTGGCTGGCCTGGTTCACCACGCGGGAAACG
GTCTGATAAGAGACACCGGCATACTCTGCGACATCGTATAACGTTACTGGTTTCACATTCACCACCCTGA
ATTGACTCTCTTCCGGGCGCTATCATGCCATACCGCGAAAGGTTTTGCGCCATTCGATGGTGTCCGGGAT
CTCGACGCTCTCCCTTATGCGACTCCTGCATTAGGAAGCAGCCCAGTAGTAGGTTGAGGCCGTTGAGCAC
CGCCGCCGCAAGGAATGGTGCATGCAAGGAGATGGCGCCCAACAGTCCCCCGGCCACGGGGCCTGCCACC
ATACCCACGCCGAAACAAGCGCTCATGAGCCCGAAGTGGCGAGCCCGATCTTCCCCATCGGTGATGTCGG
CGATATAGGCGCCAGCAACCGCACCTGTGGCGCCGGTGATGCCGGCCACGATGCGTCCGGCGTAGAGGAT
CGAGATCTCGATCCCGCGAAATTAATACGACTCACTATAGGGGAATTGTGAGCGGATAACAATTCCCCTC
TAGAAATAATTTTGTTTAACTTTAAGAAGGAGATATACATATGAGCGATAAAATTATTCACCTGACTGAC
GACAGTTTTGACACGGATGTACTCAAAGCGGACGGGGCGATCCTCGTCGATTTCTGGGCAGAGTGGTGCG
GTCCGTGCAAAATGATCGCCCCGATTCTGGATGAAATCGCTGACGAATATCAGGGCAAACTGACCGTTGC
AAAACTGAACATCGATCAAAACCCTGGCACTGCGCCGAAATATGGCATCCGTGGTATCCCGACTCTGCTG
CTGTTCAAAAACGGTGAAGTGGCGGCAACCAAAGTGGGTGCACTGTCTAAAGGTCAGTTGAAAGAGTTCC
TCGACGCTAACCTGGCCGGTTCTGGTTCTGGCCATACCGCGGGTCTGGAAGTTCTGTTCCAGGGGCCCAT
GGACTAATGAGGTACCGGATCCGAATTCGAGCTCCGTCGACAAGCTTGATATCGAATTCCTGCAGCCCAA
ACTGCAGTTGACAACATAAAAACTTTGTGTTATACTTGTAACGTAAGGAGGTAATGATTCAGTTTAAGGT
TTACACCTATAAAAGAGAGAGCCGTTATCGTCTGTTTGTGGATGTACAGAGTGATATTATTGACACGCCC
GGGCGACGGATGGTGATCCCCCTGGCCAGTGCACGTCTGCTGTCAGATAAAGTCTCCCGTGAACTTTACC
CGGTGGTGCATATCGGGGATGAAAGCTGGCGCATGATGACCACCGATATGGCCAGTGTGCCGGTCTCCGT
TATCGGGGAAGAAGTGGCTGATCTCAGCCACCGCGAAAATGACATCAAAAACGCCATTAACCTGATGTTC
TGGGGAATATAAGCTTGCGGCCGCACTCGAGCATCATCATCATCACCACCACCACCACCACTGAGATCCG
GCTGCTAACAAAGCCCGAAAGGAAGCTGAGTTGGCTGCTGCCACCGCTGAGCAATAACTAGCATAACCCC
TTGGGGCCTCTAAACGGGTCTTGAGGGGTTTTTTGCTGAAAGGAGGAACTATATCCGGAT
Features (pLannotate 1.2.2; 21 found; start..end, strand, type, name):
     12..466     +  rep_origin     f1 ori (sequence partly withheld): f1 bacteriophage origin of replication; arrow indicates direction of (+) strand synthesis
    493..550     +  promoter       AmpR promoter (fragment): bla
    559..1374    -  CDS            KanR: aminoglycoside phosphotransferase; aph(3')-Ia; confers resistance to kanamycin in bacteria or G418 (Geneticin®) in eukaryotes
   1496..2084    +  rep_origin     ori: high-copy-number ColE1/pMB1/pBR322/pUC origin of replication
   2270..2412    -  misc_feature   bom: basis of mobility region from pBR322
   2514..2705    -  CDS            rop: Rop protein, which maintains plasmids at low copy number; rop
   2722..3102    +  CDS            YPB1_ECOLX: Protein predicted: Swiss-Prot protein existence level 4. From Escherichia coli.
   3174..3465    -  CDS            TcR (fragment): tetracycline efflux protein; tet; confers resistance to tetracycline
   3480..3501    -  protein_bind   CAP binding site: CAP binding activates transcription in the presence of cAMP. E. coli catabolite activator protein
   3514..4596    -  CDS            lacI: lac repressor; lacI; The lac repressor binds to the lac operator to inhibit transcription in E. coli. This inhibition can be relieved by adding lactose or isopropyl-β-D-thiogalactopyranoside (IPTG).
   4597..4674    -  promoter       lacI promoter: lacI
   4682..4961    -  CDS            TcR (fragment): tetracycline efflux protein; tet; confers resistance to tetracycline
   4983..5001    +  promoter       T7 promoter: promoter for bacteriophage T7 RNA polymerase
   5002..5026    +  protein_bind   lac operator: The lac repressor binds to the lac operator to inhibit transcription in E. coli. This inhibition can be relieved by adding lactose or isopropyl-β-D-thiogalactopyranoside (IPTG). lac repressor encoded by lacI
   5041..5063    +  RBS            RBS: efficient ribosome binding site from bacteriophage T7 gene 10 (Olins and Rangwala, 1989)
   5071..5397    +  CDS            TrxA: E. coli thioredoxin; trxA
   5487..5518    -  misc_feature   MCS (fragment): pBluescript multiple cloning site
   5580..5882    +  CDS            ccdB: CcdB, a bacterial toxin that poisons DNA gyrase; ccdB; Plasmids containing the ccdB gene cannot be propagated in standard E. coli strains.
   5914..5931    +  CDS            9xHis (fragment): 9xHis affinity tag
   5941..5990    +  CDS            SET1 (fragment): solubility-enhancement tag derived from T7 phage gene 10B
   5998..6045    +  terminator     T7 terminator: transcription terminator for bacteriophage T7 RNA polymerase
