[The description below was written by a language model from this plasmid's Addgene catalogue record and pLannotate feature annotations shown in this document.]
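Description:
pCoofy23 is an empty bacterial expression backbone of 6,070 bp, derived from the pET family via pCoofy14 and designed for ligation-independent, parallel cloning of open reading frames into a tagged expression context. It is propagated in E. coli through a ColE1/pBR322-type origin accompanied by the bom region and the rop gene, which together account for its recorded low copy number, and it is selected with kanamycin through an aminoglycoside phosphotransferase gene. An f1 origin is also present. The annotation additionally picks up tetracycline-resistance gene fragments flanking the lacI region, which appear to be non-functional remnants of the pBR322 lineage.

The expression cassette runs from a T7 promoter with an adjacent lac operator and a T7 gene 10 ribosome binding site into an E. coli thioredoxin (TrxA) coding sequence, which serves as the N-terminal fusion partner. Thioredoxin is commonly used to improve the solubility of fusion proteins. Downstream lies a ccdB cassette, followed by a C-terminal polyhistidine tag (recorded as His10, but annotated only as a fragment of a 9xHis feature) for affinity purification, and then a T7 terminator. A plasmid-borne lacI gene supplies repressor, so expression is IPTG-inducible in hosts that provide T7 RNA polymerase. CcdB poisons DNA gyrase, so the unmodified vector must be maintained in a tolerant strain such as DB3.1. When an insert replaces ccdB during cloning, standard strains survive only if they carry a recombinant, which gives background-free negative selection. The result is a Trx-target-His fusion. The record does not annotate any protease cleavage site between the tags and the insert position.
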