Addgene plasmid #43996: pCoofy23
Purpose: (Empty Backbone)
Depositing lab: Sabine Suppmann. Depositing organization: Max Planck Institute of Biochemistry. Publication: A new method to customize protein expression vectors for fast, efficient and background free parallel cloning. Scholz J, Besir H, Strasser C, Suppmann S. BMC Biotechnol. 2013 Feb 14;13(1):12. 10.1186/1472-6750-13-12 PubMed 23410102.
Backbone
  Vector backbone: pET, pCoofy14
  Backbone manufacturer: Novagen, EMBL
  Backbone size (bp): 6070
  Modifications to backbone: Insertion of Llp-ccdB
  Vector type: Bacterial Expression
  Promoter: T7
  Tag / fusion protein: Trx (N terminal on backbone); His10 (C terminal on backbone)
Growth in bacteria
  Bacterial resistance: Kanamycin, 50 μg/mL
  Growth temperature: 37°C
  Growth strain: DB3.1
  Growth instructions: ccdB Survival cells are NOT suitable for the unmodified plasmid containing the ccdB gene. The plasmid is provided in the recommended DB3.1 strain.
  Copy number: Low Copy
Gene/Insert
  Cloning method: Ligation Independent Cloning
  Sequencing primers: 5′ 5' GGTCAGTTGAAAGAGTTCC 3'; 3′ 5' GCTAGTTATTGCTCAGCGG 3'
Terms and licenses: Academic/Nonprofit Terms; Industry Terms: Not Available to Industry
Depositor comments: Test each preparation of the plasmid by transforming it into non-resistant cells (ex. DH5a) to ensure negative selection by ccdB kills all the transformed cells as expected.
How to cite: pCoofy23 was a gift from Sabine Suppmann (Addgene plasmid # 43996 ; http://n2t.net/addgene:43996 ; RRID:Addgene_43996)
