>Addgene plasmid #43996 | pCoofy23 | addgene partial sequence | sequence record 62772 | pBRrevBam 5'-GGTGATGTCGGCGATATAGG-3'
GCCGGCCACGATGCGTCCGGCGTAGAGGATCGAGATCTCGATCCCGCGAAATTAATACGACTCACTATAG
GGGAATTGTGAGCGGATAACAATTCCCCTCTAGAAATAATTTTGTTTAACTTTAAGAAGGAGATATACAT
ATGAGCGATAAAATTATTCACCTGACTGACGACAGTTTTGACACGGATGTACTCAAAGCGGACGGGGCGA
TCCTCGTCGATTTCTGGGCAGAGTGGTGCGGTCCGTGCAAAATGATCGCCCCGATTCTGGATGAAATCGC
TGACGAATATCAGGGCAAACTGACCGTTGCAAAACTGAACATCGATCAAAACCCTGGCACTGCGCCGAAA
TATGGCATCCGTGGTATCCCGACTCTGCTGCTGTTCAAAAACGGTGAAGTGGCGGCAACCAAAGTGGGTG
CACTGTCTAAAGGTCAGTTGAAAGAGTTCCTCGACGCTAACCTGGCCGGTTCTGGTTCTGGCCATACCGC
GGGTCTGGAAGTTCTGTTCCAGGGGCCCATGGACTAATGAGGTACCGGATCCGAATTCGAGCTCCGTCGA
CAAGCTTGATATCGAATTCCTGCAGCCCAAACTGCAGTTGACAACATAAAAACTTTGTGTTATACTTGTA
ACGTAAGGAGGTAATGATTCAGTTTAAGGTTTACACCTATAAAAGAGAGAGCCGTTATCGTCTGTTTGTG
GATGTACAGAGTGATATTATTGACACGCCCGGGCGACGGATGGTGATCCCCCTGGCCAGTGCACGTCTGC
TGTCAGATAAAGTCTCCCGTGAACTTTACCCGGTGGTGCATATCGGGGATGAAAGCTGGCGCATGATGAC
CACCGATATGGCCAGTGTGCCGGTCTCCGTTATCGGGG
